Addgene plasmid #201149: pAAV-ef1a-DIO-eGCaMP(plus)
Purpose: AAV virus production for Cre recombinase dependent expression of eGCaMP(plus)
Depositing lab: Andre Berndt. Depositing organization: University of Washington. Publication: Machine Learning Ensemble Directed Engineering of Genetically Encoded Fluorescent Calcium Indicators. Wait SJ, Rappleye M, Lee JD, Goy ME, Smith N, Berndt A. Res Sq. 2023 Aug 7:rs.3.rs-3146778. doi: 10.21203/rs.3.rs-3146778/v1. Preprint. PubMed 37609342.
Backbone
  Vector backbone: AAV_EF1a_DIO
  Vector type: Mammalian Expression, Mouse Targeting, AAV, Cre/Lox
Growth in bacteria
  Bacterial resistance: Ampicillin, 100 μg/mL
  Growth temperature: 30°C
  Growth strain: NEB Stable
  Copy number: Unknown
Gene/Insert
  Gene/Insert name: eGCaMP+
Terms and licenses: Academic/Nonprofit Terms; Industry Terms: Not Available to Industry
Depositor comments: Please visit https://www.biorxiv.org/content/10.1101/2023.04.13.536801v1 for bioRxiv preprint.
How to cite: pAAV-ef1a-DIO-eGCaMP(plus) was a gift from Andre Berndt (Addgene plasmid # 201149 ; http://n2t.net/addgene:201149 ; RRID:Addgene_201149)
