[The description below was written by a language model from this plasmid's Addgene catalogue record and pLannotate feature annotations shown in this document.]
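Description:
pAAV-ef1a-DIO-eGCaMP(plus) is an adeno-associated virus transfer plasmid built on an AAV_EF1a_DIO backbone and intended for producing recombinant AAV that expresses the calcium indicator eGCaMP+ only in cells containing Cre recombinase. The sequenced plasmid is about 6.9 kb. It is propagated in bacteria through a high-copy ColE1/pUC-type origin with ampicillin selection from the bla gene and its promoter, and it also carries an M13 phage origin. Two AAV2 inverted terminal repeats flank the expression cassette and define the segment that is replicated and packaged into viral particles.

Between the ITRs, the human EF-1α core promoter and portions of its intron A drive transcription toward a double-floxed inverted open reading frame (DIO) cassette. The insert, annotated by similarity as a GCaMP6s-related coding sequence, lies on the antisense strand relative to the promoter. It is bracketed by a lox2272/loxP pair on one side and an oppositely oriented lox2272/loxP pair on the other. Because lox2272 and loxP do not recombine with each other, Cre first inverts the cassette through one pair of matched sites and then excises one site of the other pair. This locks the sensor in the sense orientation so that it can be expressed. Downstream, a WPRE enhances transcript stability and expression, and a human growth hormone polyadenylation signal terminates the message. The short fragments annotated as SV40 small t antigen, β-globin intron, bom and rop are probably backbone remnants or spacer matches rather than functional parts.

The record associates eGCaMP+ with work on machine-learning-guided engineering of genetically encoded fluorescent calcium indicators. The vector suits cell-type-specific calcium imaging in Cre-expressing mammalian cells or Cre driver mice.
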