Features (pLannotate 1.2.2; 23 found; start..end, strand, type, name):
    910..1498    +  rep_origin     ori: high-copy-number ColE1/pMB1/pBR322/pUC origin of replication
   1560..1700    -  repeat_region  AAV2 ITR: inverted terminal repeat of adeno-associated virus serotype 2 inverted
   1728..1793    +  CDS            small t antigen (fragment): SV40 (simian virus 40) small t antigen
   1820..2031    +  promoter       EF-1α core promoter: core promoter for human elongation factor EF-1α
   2032..2140    +  intron         EF-1α intron A (fragment): intron upstream of the start codon of human EF-1α
   2766..2969    +  intron         EF-1α intron A: truncated intron upstream of the start codon of human EF-1α
   3003..3036    +  protein_bind   lox2272: Cre-mediated recombination occurs in the 8-bp core sequence (GGATACTT). lox2272 sites are compatible with each other, but incompatible with loxP or loxN sites (Lee and Saito, 1988). Cre recombinase
   3037..3086    -  intron         β-globin intron (fragment): internally truncated intron from human β-globin
   3087..3120    +  protein_bind   loxP: Cre-mediated recombination occurs in the 8-bp core sequence (GCATACAT). Cre recombinase
   3131..4301    -  CDS            GCaMP6s (fragment): improved fluorescent protein-based calcium sensor (Chen et al., 2013)
   4410..4443    -  protein_bind   lox2272: Cre-mediated recombination occurs in the 8-bp core sequence (GGATACTT). lox2272 sites are compatible with each other, but incompatible with loxP or loxN sites (Lee and Saito, 1988). Cre recombinase
   4444..4493    -  intron         β-globin intron (fragment): internally truncated intron from human β-globin
   4494..4527    -  protein_bind   loxP: Cre-mediated recombination occurs in the 8-bp core sequence (GCATACAT). Cre recombinase
   4528..4552    +  misc_feature   MCS (fragment): pBluescript multiple cloning site
   4552..5140    +  misc_feature   WPRE: woodchuck hepatitis virus posttranscriptional regulatory element
   5172..5648    +  polyA_signal   hGH poly(A) signal: human growth hormone polyadenylation signal
   5688..5828    +  repeat_region  AAV2 ITR: inverted terminal repeat of adeno-associated virus serotype 2 inverted
   5833..5884    -  misc_feature   bom (fragment): basis of mobility region from pBR322
   5903..6283    +  rep_origin     M13 ori (sequence partly withheld): M13 bacteriophage origin of replication; arrow indicates direction of (+) strand synthesis
   6359..6408    -  misc_feature   bom (fragment): basis of mobility region from pBR322
   6510..6545    -  CDS            rop (fragment): Rop protein, which maintains plasmids at low copy number; rop
   6640..6744    +  promoter       AmpR promoter: bla
   6745..739     +  CDS            AmpR (across the origin): β-lactamase; bla; confers resistance to ampicillin, carbenicillin, and related antibiotics
>Addgene plasmid #201149 | pAAV-ef1a-DIO-eGCaMP(plus) | addgene full sequence | sequence record 396538 | Addgene NGS Result
AGTGGGTTACATCGAACTGGATCTCAACAGCGGTAAGATCCTTGAGAGTTTTCGCCCCGAAGAACGTTTT
CCAATGATGAGCACTTTTAAAGTTCTGCTATGTGGCGCGGTATTATCCCGTATTGACGCCGGGCAAGAGC
AACTCGGTCGCCGCATACACTATTCTCAGAATGACTTGGTTGAGTACTCACCAGTCACAGAAAAGCATCT
TACGGATGGCATGACAGTAAGAGAATTATGCAGTGCTGCCATAACCATGAGTGATAACACTGCGGCCAAC
TTACTTCTGACAACGATCGGAGGACCGAAGGAGCTAACCGCTTTTTTGCACAACATGGGGGATCATGTAA
CTCGCCTTGATCGTTGGGAACCGGAGCTGAATGAAGCCATACCAAACGACGAGCGTGACACCACGATGCC
TGTAGCAATGGCAACAACGTTGCGCAAACTATTAACTGGCGAACTACTTACTCTAGCTTCCCGGCAACAA
TTAATAGACTGGATGGAGGCGGATAAAGTTGCAGGACCACTTCTGCGCTCGGCCCTTCCGGCTGGCTGGT
TTATTGCTGATAAATCTGGAGCCGGTGAGCGTGGGTCTCGCGGTATCATTGCAGCACTGGGGCCAGATGG
TAAGCCCTCCCGTATCGTAGTTATCTACACGACGGGGAGTCAGGCAACTATGGATGAACGAAATAGACAG
ATCGCTGAGATAGGTGCCTCACTGATTAAGCATTGGTAACTGTCAGACCAAGTTTACTCATATATACTTT
AGATTGATTTAAAACTTCATTTTTAATTTAAAAGGATCTAGGTGAAGATCCTTTTTGATAATCTCATGAC
CAAAATCCCTTAACGTGAGTTTTCGTTCCACTGAGCGTCAGACCCCGTAGAAAAGATCAAAGGATCTTCT
TGAGATCCTTTTTTTCTGCGCGTAATCTGCTGCTTGCAAACAAAAAAACCACCGCTACCAGCGGTGGTTT
GTTTGCCGGATCAAGAGCTACCAACTCTTTTTCCGAAGGTAACTGGCTTCAGCAGAGCGCAGATACCAAA
TACTGTTCTTCTAGTGTAGCCGTAGTTAGGCCACCACTTCAAGAACTCTGTAGCACCGCCTACATACCTC
GCTCTGCTAATCCTGTTACCAGTGGCTGCTGCCAGTGGCGATAAGTCGTGTCTTACCGGGTTGGACTCAA
GACGATAGTTACCGGATAAGGCGCAGCGGTCGGGCTGAACGGGGGGTTCGTGCACACAGCCCAGCTTGGA
GCGAACGACCTACACCGAACTGAGATACCTACAGCGTGAGCTATGAGAAAGCGCCACGCTTCCCGAAGGG
AGAAAGGCGGACAGGTATCCGGTAAGCGGCAGGGTCGGAACAGGAGAGCGCACGAGGGAGCTTCCAGGGG
GAAACGCCTGGTATCTTTATAGTCCTGTCGGGTTTCGCCACCTCTGACTTGAGCGTCGATTTTTGTGATG
CTCGTCAGGGGGGCGGAGCCTATGGAAAAACGCCAGCAACGCGGCCTTTTTACGGTTCCTGGCCTTTTGC
TGGCCTTTTGCTCACATGTCCTGCAGGCAGCTGCGCGCTCGCTCGCTCACTGAGGCCGCCCGGGCAAAGC
CCGGGCGTCGGGCGACCTTTGGTCGCCCGGCCTCAGTGAGCGAGCGAGCGCGCAGAGAGGGAGTGGCCAA
CTCCATCACTAGGGGTTCCTGCGGCCGCACGCGTAAGCTTTGCAAAGATGGATAAAGTTTTAAACAGAGA
GGAATCTTTGCAGCTAATGGACCTTCTAGGTCTTGAAAGGAGTTCTAGATGGCTCCGGTGCCCGTCAGTG
GGCAGAGCGCACATCGCCCACAGTCCCCGAGAAGTTGGGGGGAGGGGTCGGCAATTGAACCGGTGCCTAG
AGAAGGTGGCGCGGGGTAAACTGGGAAAGTGATGTCGTGTACTGGCTCCGCCTTTTTCCCGAGGGTGGGG
GAGAACCGTATATAAGTGCAGTAGTCGCCGTGAACGTTCTTTTTCGCAACGGGTTTGCCGCCAGAACACA
GGTAAGTGCCGTGTGTGGTTCCCGCGGGCCTGGCCTCTTTACGGGTTATGGCCCTTGCGTGCCTTGAATT
ACTTCCACTGGCTGCAGTACGTGATTCTTGATCCCGAGCTTCGGGTTGGAAGTGGGTGGGAGAGTTCGAG
GCCTTGCGCTTAAGGAGCCCCTTCGCCTCGTGCTTGAGTTGAGGCCTGGCCTGGGCGCTGGGGCCGCCGC
GTGCGAATCTGGTGGCACCTTCGCGCCTGTCTCGCTGCTTTCGATAAGTCTCTAGCCATTTAAAATTTTT
GATGACCTGCTGCGACGCTTTTTTTCTGGCAAGATAGTCTTGTAAATGCGGGCCAAGATCTGCACACTGG
TATTTCGGTTTTTGGGGCCGCGGGCGGCGACGGGGCCCGTGCGTCCCAGCGCACATGTTCGGCGAGGCGG
GGCCTGCGAGCGCGGCCACCGAGAATCGGACGGGGGTAGTCTCAAGCTGGCCGGCCTGCTCTGGTGCCTG
GCCTCGCGCCGCCGTGTATCGCCCCGCCCTGGGCGGCAAGGCTGGCCCGGTCGGCACCAGTTGCGTGAGC
GGAAAGATGGCCGCTTCCCGGCCCTGCTGCAGGGAGCTCAAAATGGAGGACGCGGCGCTCGGGAGAGCGG
GCGGGTGAGTCACCCACACAAAGGAAAAGGGCCTTTCCGTCCTCAGCCGTCGCTTCATGTGACTCCACGG
AGTACCGGGCGCCGTCCAGGCACCTCGATTAGTTCTCGAGCTTTTGGAGTACGTCGTCTTTAGGTTGGGG
GGAGGGGTTTTATGCGATGGAGTTTCCCCACACTGAGTGGGTGGAGACTGAAGTTAGGCCAGCTTGGCAC
TTGATGTAATTCTCCTTGGAATTTGCCCTTTTTGAGTTTGGATCTTGGTTCATTCTCAAGCCTCAGACAG
TGGTTCAAAGTTTTTTTCTTCCATTTCAGGTGTCGTGAGGTACCGGATCCGTCGACTCCGGAATAACTTC
GTATAGGATACTTTATACGAAGTTATGCAGAATGGTAGCTGGATTGTAGCTGCTATTAGCAATATGAAAC
CTCTTAATAACTTCGTATAGCATACATTATACGAAGTTATGGCGCGCCTTACTTCGCTGTCATCATTTGT
ACAAACTCTTCGTAGTTTACCTGACCATCCCCATCGATGTCTGCTTCCCTGATCATTTCATCAACCTCTT
CATCTGTTAACTTCTCTCCAAGGTTTGTCATCACGTGGCGAAGCTCTGCTGCACTGATGTAGCCATTGCC
ATCCTTATCAAACACACCGAACGCTTCTCTAATTTCTTCTTCCGTGTCCCTGTATTTCATTTTTCTTGCC
ATCATTGTCAGGAACTCAGGGAAGTCGATTGTGCCGTCACCGTCGGCATCTACTTCATTGATCATGTCCT
GCAGCTCTGCTTCTGTGGGGTTCTGCCCCAGAGACCGCATCACCGTCACCAGCTCCTTGGTTGTTATTGT
CCCATCCCCGTCCTTGTCAAATAGGGAGAAGTGCTCTTTAAATTCTGCGATCTGCTCTTCAGTCAGTTGG
TCCGGCAGGTTGTACTCCAGCTTGTGCCCCAGGATGTTGCCGTCCTCCTTGAAGTCGATGCCCTTCAGCT
CGATGCGGTTCACCAGGGTGTCGCCCTCGAACTTCACCTCGGCGCGGGTCTTGTAGTTGCCGTCGTCCTT
GAAGAAGATGGTGCGCTCCTGGATGTAGCCTTCGGGCATGGCGGACTTGAAGAAGTCGTGCTGCTTCATG
TGGTCGGGGTAGCGGCTGAAGCACTGCACGCCGTAGGTCAGGGTGGTCACGAGGGTGGGCCAGGGCACGG
GCAGCTTGCCGGTGGTGCAGATGAACTTCAGGGTCAGCTTGCCGTAGGTGGCATCGCCCTCACCCTCGCC
GGACACGCTGAACTTGTGGCCGTTTACGTCGCCGTCCAGCTCGACCAGGATGGGCACCACCCCGGTGAAC
AGCTCCTCGCCCTTGCTCACCATGCTCCCTCCGGTACCGCCCTTGTACAGCTCGTCCATGCCGAGAGTGA
TCCCGGCGGCGGTCACGAACTCCAGCAGGACCATGTGATCGCGCTTCTCGTTGGGGTCTTTCGAAAGTTT
GGACTCCACGCTCAGGTAGTGGTTGTCGGGCAGCAGCACGGGGCCGTCGCCGATGGGGGTGTTCTGCTGG
TAGTGGTAGGCGAGCTGCACGCCGCCGTCCTCGATGTTGTGGCGGATGTGGAAGTTCGCCTTGATGCCGT
TCTTCTGCTTGTCGGCCTTGATATAGACGTTGATCTTCAGGCCCATCAGGCGGCCGATGATCTTCACGGC
GGTGGCCACCTCCTTGAAGGTCTTCTTGCGACGCGTGTGATGATGGTGATGATGCATGGTGGCGCTAGCA
TAACTTCGTATAAAGTATCCTATACGAAGTTATTTGCCTTAACCCAGAAATTATCACTGTTATTCTTTAG
AATGGTGCAAAGAATAACTTCGTATAATGTATGCTATACGAAGTTATGAATTCGATATCAAGCTTATCGA
TAATCAACCTCTGGATTACAAAATTTGTGAAAGATTGACTGGTATTCTTAACTATGTTGCTCCTTTTACG
CTATGTGGATACGCTGCTTTAATGCCTTTGTATCATGCTATTGCTTCCCGTATGGCTTTCATTTTCTCCT
CCTTGTATAAATCCTGGTTGCTGTCTCTTTATGAGGAGTTGTGGCCCGTTGTCAGGCAACGTGGCGTGGT
GTGCACTGTGTTTGCTGACGCAACCCCCACTGGTTGGGGCATTGCCACCACCTGTCAGCTCCTTTCCGGG
ACTTTCGCTTTCCCCCTCCCTATTGCCACGGCGGAACTCATCGCCGCCTGCCTTGCCCGCTGCTGGACAG
GGGCTCGGCTGTTGGGCACTGACAATTCCGTGGTGTTGTCGGGGAAATCATCGTCCTTTCCTTGGCTGCT
CGCCTATGTTGCCACCTGGATTCTGCGCGGGACGTCCTTCTGCTACGTCCCTTCGGCCCTCAATCCAGCG
GACCTTCCTTCCCGCGGCCTGCTGCCGGCTCTGCGGCCTCTTCCGCGTCTTCGCCTTCGCCCTCAGACGA
GTCGGATCTCCCTTTGGGCCGCCTCCCCGCATCGATACCGAGCGCTGCTCGAGAGATCTACGGGTGGCAT
CCCTGTGACCCCTCCCCAGTGCCTCTCCTGGCCCTGGAAGTTGCCACTCCAGTGCCCACCAGCCTTGTCC
TAATAAAATTAAGTTGCATCATTTTGTCTGACTAGGTGTCCTTCTATAATATTATGGGGTGGAGGGGGGT
GGTATGGAGCAAGGGGCAAGTTGGGAAGACAACCTGTAGGGCCTGCGGGGTCTATTGGGAACCAAGCTGG
AGTGCAGTGGCACAATCTTGGCTCACTGCAATCTCCGCCTCCTGGGTTCAAGCGATTCTCCTGCCTCAGC
CTCCCGAGTTGTTGGGATTCCAGGCATGCATGACCAGGCTCAGCTAATTTTTGTTTTTTTGGTAGAGACG
GGGTTTCACCATATTGGCCAGGCTGGTCTCCAACTCCTAATCTCAGGTGATCTACCCACCTTGGCCTCCC
AAATTGCTGGGATTACAGGCGTGAACCACTGCTCCCTTCCCTGTCCTTCTGATTTTGTAGGTAACCACGT
GCGGACCGAGCGGCCGCAGGAACCCCTAGTGATGGAGTTGGCCACTCCCTCTCTGCGCGCTCGCTCGCTC
ACTGAGGCCGGGCGACCAAAGGTCGCCCGACGCCCGGGCTTTGCCCGGGCGGCCTCAGTGAGCGAGCGAG
CGCGCAGCTGCCTGCAGGGGCGCCTGATGCGGTATTTTCTCCTTACGCATCTGTGCGGTATTTCACACCG
CATA
[142 nt withheld, positions 5885-6026]
C
[141 nt withheld, positions 6028-6168]
CCTTTGACGTTGGAGTCCACGTTCTTT
[37 nt withheld, positions 6196-6232]
ACCCTATCTCGGGCTATTCTTTTGATTTATAAGGGATTTTGCCGATTTCGGCCTATTGGTTAAAAAATGA
GCTGATTTAACAAAAATTTAACGCGAATTTTAACAAAATATTAACGTTTACAATTTTATGGTGCACTCTC
AGTACAATCTGCTCTGATGCCGCATAGTTAAGCCAGCCCCGACACCCGCCAACACCCGCTGACGCGCCCT
GACGGGCTTGTCTGCTCCCGGCATCCGCTTACAGACAAGCTGTGACCGTCTCCGGGAGCTGCATGTGTCA
GAGGTTTTCACCGTCATCACCGAAACGCGCGAGACGAAAGGGCCTCGTGATACGCCTATTTTTATAGGTT
AATGTCATGATAATAATGGTTTCTTAGACGTCAGGTGGCACTTTTCGGGGAAATGTGCGCGGAACCCCTA
TTTGTTTATTTTTCTAAATACATTCAAATATGTATCCGCTCATGAGACAATAACCCTGATAAATGCTTCA
ATAATATTGAAAAAGGAAGAGTATGAGTATTCAACATTTCCGTGTCGCCCTTATTCCCTTTTTTGCGGCA
TTTTGCCTTCCTGTTTTTGCTCACCCAGAAACGCTGGTGAAAGTAAAAGATGCTGAAGATCAGTTGGGTG
CACG
